>Addgene plasmid #125110 | pSR357.27 | addgene full sequence | sequence record 247883 | Addgene NGS Result
CGTATCACGAGGCCCTTTCGTCTTCACCTCGAGTCCCTATCAGTGATAGAGATTGACATCCCTATCAGTG
ATAGAGATACTGAGCACATCAGCAGGACGCACTGACCTAAGGATTTTTTCTAGAAGAATTATATACAACA
AATGAGTAATCAGGAACCGGCTACTATCCTGCTGATTGACGATCACCCGATGCTGCGAACTGGCGTAAAA
CAGCTTATCAGTATGGCACCAGATATCACCGTGGTTGGCGAAGCGAGTAATGGCGAACAGGGTATTGAAC
TGGCGGAGTCTCTTGATCCCGATCTGATCCTGTTAGATCTCAATATGCCCGGCATGAACGGTCTGGAAAC
GCTGGATAAACTGCGCGAAAAGTCCCTCTCAGGGCGCATTGTGGTATTCAGCGTCTCTAACCATGAAGAA
GATGTGGTCACCGCACTGAAACGCGGCGCGGATGGCTATCTGTTAAAAGATATGGAACCGGAAGATCTGC
TGAAAGCATTGGATGCAGCCATCAGAGGAAATGTGCTATTGCAGCCTGATATCCTTAAACGTCTGCAAGA
AATCCAATTTGAGCGGATGAAAAAGCAGCGCAATGAGACGCAGCTGACAGAAAAGGAAGTCATTGTTCTA
AAAGCAATTGCTAAAGGTCTTAAAAGCAAAGCGATTGCCTTTGATTTGGGCGTCTCTGAGCGAACAGTAA
AGTCCAGATTAACGTCCATTTACAATAAATTAGGCGCGAATTCAAGAACTGAGGCAGTAACGATTGCCAT
GCAAAAAGGTATTCTGACAATAGACAACTAATAATAATCTAGACCAGGCATCAAATAAAACGAAAGGCTC
AGTCGAAAGACTGGGCCTTTCGTTTTATCTGTTGTTTGTCGGTGAACGCTCTCTACTAGAGTCACACTGG
CTCACCTTCGGGTGGGCCTTTCTGCGTTTATAGTAAATCACTGCATAATTCGTGTCGCTCAAGGCGCACT
CCCGTTCTGGATAATGTTTTTTGCGCCGACATCATAACGGTTCTGGCAAATATTCTGAAATGAGCTGGTT
AGCTAGTCAACTGCATATTTGAAAATTGCCCAAACGTACATGCCCGAATGTACGTTTTTTTCATTTCATT
GTCAACTACAATGAGAAAGAATGTGATCAAGCAATGTGTTGAAAGGAGATTATCAAAGAGGAGAAATACT
AGATGCGTAAAGGCGAAGAGCTGTTCACTGGTGTCGTCCCTATTCTGGTGGAACTGGATGGTGATGTCAA
CGGTCATAAGTTTTCCGTGCGTGGCGAGGGTGAAGGTGACGCAACTAATGGTAAACTGACGCTGAAGTTC
ATCTGTACTACTGGTAAACTGCCGGTACCTTGGCCGACTCTGGTAACGACGCTGACTTATGGTGTTCAGT
GCTTTGCTCGTTATCCGGACCATATGAAGCAGCATGACTTCTTCAAGTCCGCCATGCCGGAAGGCTATGT
GCAGGAACGCACGATTTCCTTTAAGGATGACGGCACGTACAAAACGCGTGCGGAAGTGAAATTTGAAGGC
GATACCCTGGTAAACCGCATTGAGCTGAAAGGCATTGACTTTAAAGAAGACGGCAATATCCTGGGCCATA
AGCTGGAATACAATTTTAACAGCCACAATGTTTACATCACCGCCGATAAACAAAAAAATGGCATTAAAGC
GAATTTTAAAATTCGCCACAACGTGGAGGATGGCAGCGTGCAGCTGGCTGATCACTACCAGCAAAACACT
CCAATCGGTGATGGTCCTGTTCTGCTGCCAGACAATCACTATCTGAGCACGCAAAGCGTTCTGTCTAAAG
ATCCGAACGAGAAACGCGATCATATGGTTCTGCTGGAGTTCGTAACCGCAGCGGGCATCACGCATGGTAT
GGATGAACTGTACAAATGATGATAATAATCTAGACCAGGCATCAAATAAAACGAAAGGCTCAGTCGAAAG
ACTGGGCCTTTCGTTTTATCTGTTGTTTGTCGGTGAACGCTCTCTACTAGAGTCACACTGGCTCACCTTC
GGGTGGGCCTTTCTGCGTTTATAGGTACCCGTGGATCCTCTAGAGTCGACCTGCAGGCATGCAAGCTTTT
TACGGCTAGCTCAGTCCTAGGTATAGTGCTAGCCCAGCCAGAGAAACACTCTTTAACAGGGGGTAGTATG
ATGTCTCGTTTAGATAAAAGTAAAGTGATTAACAGCGCATTAGAGCTGCTTAATGAGGTCGGAATCGAAG
GTTTAACAACCCGTAAACTCGCCCAGAAGCTAGGTGTAGAGCAGCCTACATTGTATTGGCATGTAAAAAA
TAAGCGGGCTTTGCTCGACGCCTTAGCCATTGAGATGTTAGATAGGCACCATACTCACTTTTGCCCTTTA
GAAGGGGAAAGCTGGCAAGATTTTTTACGTAATAACGCTAAAAGTTTTAGATGTGCTTTACTAAGTCATC
GCGATGGAGCAAAAGTACATTTAGGTACACGGCCTACAGAAAAACAGTATGAAACTCTCGAAAATCAATT
AGCCTTTTTATGCCAACAAGGTTTTTCACTAGAGAATGCATTATATGCACTCAGCGCAGTGGGGCATTTT
ACTTTAGGTTGCGTATTGGAAGATCAAGAGCATCAAGTCGCTAAAGAAGAAAGGGAAACACCTACTACTG
ATAGTATGCCGCCATTATTACGACAAGCTATCGAATTATTTGATCACCAAGGTGCAGAGCCAGCCTTCTT
ATTCGGCCTTGAATTGATCATATGCGGATTAGAAAAACAACTTAAATGTGAAAGTGGGTCTTAAGGCATC
AAATAAAACGAAAGGCTCAGTCGAAAGACTGGGCCTTTCGTTTTATCTGTTGTTTGTCGGTGAACGCTCT
CCTGAGTAGGACAAATCCGCCGCCCTAGACCTAGGGCGTTCGGCTGCGGCGAGCGGTATCAGCTCATCAA
AGGCGGTAATACGGTTATCCACAGAATCAGGGGATAACGCATGCAAGAACATGTGAGCAAAAGGCCAGCA
AAAGGCCAGGAACCGTAAAAAGGCCGCGTTGCTGGCGTTTTTCCATAGGCTCCGCCCCCCTGACGAGCAT
CACAAAAATCGACGCTCAAGTCAGAGGTGGCGAAACCCGACAGGACTATAAAGATACCAGGCGTTTCCCC
CTGGAAGCTCCCTCGTGCGCTCTCCTGTTCCGACCCTGCCGCTTACCGGATACCTGTCCGCCTTTCTCCC
TTCGGGAAGCGTGGCGCTTTCTCATAGCTCACGCTGTAGGTATCTCAGTTCGGTGTAGGTCGTTCGCTCC
AAGCTGGGCTGTGTGCACGAACCCCCCGTTCAGCCCGACCGCTGCGCCTTATCCGGTAACTATCGTCTTG
AGTCCAACCCGGTAAGACACGACTTATCGCCACTGGCAGCAGCCACTGGTAACAGGATTAGCAGAGCGAG
GTATGTAGGCGGTGCTACAGAGTTCTTGAAGTGGTGGCCTAACTACGGCTACACTAGAAGGACAGTATTT
GGTATCTGCGCTCTGCTGAAGCCAGTTACCTTCGGAAAAAGAGTTGGTAGCTCTTGATCCGGCAAACAAA
CCACCGCTGGTAGCGGTGGTTTTTTTGTTTGCAAGCAGCAGATTACGCGCAGAAAAAAAGGATCTCAAGA
AGATCCTTTGATCTTTTCTACGGGGTCTGACGCTCAGTGGAACGAAAACTCACGTTAAGGGATTTTGGTC
ATGACTAGTGCTTGGATTCTCACCAATAAAAAACGCCCGGCGGCAACCGAGCGTTCTGAACAAATCCAGA
TGGAGTTCTGAGGTCATTACTGGATCTATCAACAGGAGTCCAAGCGAGCTCGATATCAAATTACGCCCCG
CCCTGCCACTCATCGCAGTACTGTTGTAATTCATTAAGCATTCTGCCGACATGGAAGCCATCACAAACGG
CATGATGAACCTGAATCGCCAGCGGCATCAGCACCTTGTCGCCTTGCGTATAATATTTGCCCATGGTGAA
AACGGGGGCGAAGAAGTTGTCCATATTGGCCACGTTTAAATCAAAACTGGTGAAACTCACCCAGGGATTG
GCTGAGACGAAAAACATATTCTCAATAAACCCTTTAGGGAAATAGGCCAGGTTTTCACCATAACACGCCA
CATCTTGCGAATATATGTGTAGAAACTGCCGGAAATCGTCGTGGTATTCACTCCAGAGCGATGAAAACGT
TTCAGTTTGCTCATGGAAAACGGTGTAACAAGGGTGAACACTATCCCATATCACCAGCTCACCGTCTTTC
ATTGCCATACGAAATTCCGGATGAGCATTCATCAGGCGGGCAAGAATGTGAATAAAGGCCGGATAAAACT
TGTGCTTATTTTTCTTTACGGTCTTTAAAAAGGCCGTAATATCCAGCTGAACGGTCTGGTTATAGGTACA
TTGAGCAACTGACTGAAATGCCTCAAAATGTTCTTTACGATGCCATTGGGATATATCAACGGTGGTATAT
CCAGTGATTTTTTTCTCCATTTTAGCTTCCTTAGCTCCTGAAAATCTCGATAACTCAAAAAATACGACCG
GTAGTGATCTTATTTCATTATGGTGAAAGTTGGAACCTCTTACGGGCCGGCCAACGTCTCATTTTCGCCA
GATATCGACGTCTAAGAAACCATTATTATCATGACATTAACCTATAAAAATAGG
Features (pLannotate 1.2.2; 15 found; start..end, strand, type, name):
     34..107     +  promoter       PLtetO-1 promoter: modified phage lambda PL promoter with tet operator sites (Lutz and Bujard, 1997)
    142..756     +  CDS            narL (fragment): NARL_ECOLI - Also known as frdR. Experimental evidence at protein level: Swiss-Prot protein existence level 1. This protein activates the expression of the nitrate reductase (narGHJI) and formate dehydrogenase-N (fdnGHI) operons and represses the transcription of the fumarate reductase (frdABCD) operon in response to a nitrate/nitrite induction signal transmitted by either the NarX or NarQ proteins. From Escherichia coli (strain K12).
    822..893     +  terminator     rrnB T1 terminator: transcription terminator T1 from the E. coli rrnB gene
    909..936     +  terminator     T7Te terminator: phage T7 early transcription terminator
   1193..1906    +  CDS            superfolder GFP: GFP variant that folds robustly even when fused to poorly folded proteins (Pédelacq et al., 2006)
   1933..2004    +  terminator     rrnB T1 terminator: transcription terminator T1 from the E. coli rrnB gene
   2020..2047    +  terminator     T7Te terminator: phage T7 early transcription terminator
   2054..2098    +  misc_feature   MCS (fragment): pUC18/19 multiple cloning site
   2105..2133    +  promoter       J23119 promoter (fragment): bacterial promoter (Registry of Standard Biological Parts BBa J23119)
   2168..2794    +  CDS            TetR: tetracycline repressor TetR; tetR; TetR binds to the tetracycline operator tetO to inhibit transcription. This inhibition can be relieved by adding tetracycline or doxycycline.
   2800..2886    +  terminator     rrnB T1 terminator: Escherichia coli rrnB; transcription terminator T1 from the E. coli rrnB gene
   3050..3638    -  rep_origin     ori: high-copy-number ColE1/pMB1/pBR322/pUC origin of replication
   3726..3820    -  terminator     lambda t0 terminator: transcription terminator from phage lambda
   3844..4500    -  CDS            cat: CAT_ECOLX - Experimental evidence at protein level: Swiss-Prot protein existence level 1. This enzyme is an effector of chloramphenicol resistance in bacteria. From Escherichia coli. This protein is used as a marker in many commonly used cloning vectors, such as pACYC184.
   4501..4599    -  promoter       cat promoter: promoter of the E. coli cat gene encoding chloramphenicol acetyltransferase
