[The description below was written by a language model from this plasmid's Addgene catalogue record and pLannotate feature annotations shown in this document.]
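Description:
pSR357.27 is a 4,674 bp bacterial expression and synthetic-biology plasmid built on the pProTet.E333 backbone. It replicates in E. coli from a high-copy ColE1/pMB1-type origin and is selected with chloramphenicol through a cat gene driven by its own promoter and followed by the lambda t0 terminator.

The plasmid carries three expression modules arranged in the same orientation. The first places a synthetic chimeric response regulator under the PLtetO-1 promoter, a phage lambda PL derivative bearing tet operator sites. This 657 bp gene joins the receiver (REC) domain of E. coli NarL, residues 1–120, to the DNA-binding domain of YdfI, residues 115–213. The automated annotation labels the whole coding region as a narL fragment, although the catalogue fields identify it as the fusion. The second module is the reporter, superfolder GFP. According to the stated purpose it is driven by the output promoter PydfJ115, which is not annotated in the feature table but presumably lies in the unannotated gap upstream of sfgfp. The third module expresses Tn10 TetR from what is annotated as a fragment of the constitutive J23119 promoter. TetR represses PLtetO-1, so expression of the chimera can be tuned with a tetracycline-class inducer. Each module is insulated by rrnB T1 terminators, with T7Te terminators also following the first two.

Together these parts form a test circuit for DNA-binding domain swapping in two-component systems. Signals normally sensed through NarL's receiver domain, which responds to nitrate/nitrite via NarX or NarQ, would be redirected to the YdfI-responsive promoter and read out as GFP fluorescence. The cognate sensor kinase is not encoded on this plasmid.
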