Addgene plasmid #125110: pSR357.27
Purpose: Expression of narL(1-120aa)-ydfI(115-213aa) chimera under PLtetO-1, output Promoter PydfJ115
Depositing lab: Jeffrey Tabor. Depositing organization: Rice University. Publication: Rewiring bacterial two-component systems by modular DNA-binding domain swapping. Schmidl SR, Ekness F, Sofjan K, Daeffler KN, Brink KR, Landry BP, Gerhardt KP, Dyulgyarov N, Sheth RU, Tabor JJ. Nat Chem Biol. 2019 Jul;15(7):690-698. doi: 10.1038/s41589-019-0286-6. Epub 2019 May 20. PubMed 31110305.
Backbone
  Vector backbone: pProTet.E333
  Total vector size (bp): 4674
  Vector type: Bacterial Expression, Synthetic Biology
Growth in bacteria
  Bacterial resistance: Chloramphenicol, 25 μg/mL
  Growth temperature: 37°C
  Growth strain: NEB-10beta
  Copy number: High Copy
Gene/Insert 1
  Gene/Insert name: narL(REC)-ydfI(DBD)120
  Species: Synthetic
  Insert size (bp): 657
Gene/Insert 2
  Gene/Insert name: sfgfp (alt name: Super folder GFP)
  Species: Synthetic
  Insert size (bp): 714
Gene/Insert 3
  Gene/Insert name: tetR
  Species: Tn10 from E. coli
  Insert size (bp): 625
  GenBank ID: NC_009133.1
Terms and licenses: Academic/Nonprofit Terms; Industry Terms: Not Available to Industry
How to cite: pSR357.27 was a gift from Jeffrey Tabor (Addgene plasmid # 125110 ; http://n2t.net/addgene:125110 ; RRID:Addgene_125110)
